Addgene plasmid #200118: pcDNA3.1-TYRO3-V5/HIS
Purpose: Expression of human TYRO3 receptor tyrosine kinase in mammalian cells
Depositing lab: Pavel Krejčí. Depositing organization: Masaryk University. Publication: One reporter for in-cell activity profiling of majority of protein kinase oncogenes. Gudernova I, Foldynova-Trantirkova S, Ghannamova BE, Fafilek B, Varecha M, Balek L, Hruba E, Jonatova L, Jelinkova I, Kunova Bosakova M, Trantirek L, Mayer J, Krejci P. Elife. 2017 Feb 15;6. pii: e21536. doi: 10.7554/eLife.21536. PubMed 28199182.
Backbone
  Vector backbone: pcDNA3.1-V5/His
  Backbone manufacturer: Invitrogen
  Vector type: Mammalian Expression
Growth in bacteria
  Bacterial resistance: Ampicillin, 100 μg/mL
  Growth temperature: 37°C
  Growth strain: DH5alpha
  Copy number: High Copy
Gene/Insert
  Gene/Insert name: human TYRO3 receptor tyrosine kinase
  Species: H. sapiens (human)
  Entrez Gene: TYRO3 (a.k.a. BYK, Dtk, Etk-2, RSE, Rek, Sky, Tif)
  Promoter: CMV
  Tag / fusion protein: V5/His (C terminal on backbone)
  Cloning method: TOPO Cloning
Terms and licenses: Academic/Nonprofit Terms; Industry Terms: Not Available to Industry
How to cite: pcDNA3.1-TYRO3-V5/HIS was a gift from Pavel Krejčí (Addgene plasmid # 200118 ; http://n2t.net/addgene:200118 ; RRID:Addgene_200118)
