[The description below was written by a language model from this plasmid's Addgene catalogue record and pLannotate feature annotations shown in this document.]
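Description:
pcDNA3.1-TYRO3-V5/HIS is a mammalian expression plasmid of about 8.1 kb built on the Invitrogen pcDNA3.1-V5/His backbone, into which the human TYRO3 receptor tyrosine kinase coding sequence was inserted by TOPO cloning. In bacteria it is maintained through a high-copy ColE1/pUC-type origin and selected with ampicillin via the β-lactamase gene and its own promoter. An f1 phage origin is also present, as are remnants of lac regulatory sequence and a bom fragment carried over from the backbone.

Expression of TYRO3 is driven by the human cytomegalovirus immediate early enhancer and promoter and terminated by the bovine growth hormone polyadenylation signal. A T7 promoter sits between the CMV promoter and the insert, a standard feature that allows in vitro transcription or serves as a sequencing primer site. The catalogue entry describes a backbone-encoded C-terminal V5/His tag. The feature table annotates the V5 epitope just downstream of the TYRO3 open reading frame but does not separately call the polyhistidine stretch, so its presence rests on the catalogue description. The V5 epitope allows detection with tag-specific antibodies, and a His tag would permit metal-affinity purification. A separate cassette of SV40 early promoter, neomycin phosphotransferase gene and SV40 polyadenylation signal provides G418 selection for stable mammalian cell lines. The short HIV-1 LTR, SV40 promoter and ble fragments in the annotation are probably partial sequence matches rather than functional elements.

The stated purpose is expression of human TYRO3 in mammalian cells. The associated publication concerns in-cell activity profiling of protein kinase oncogenes with a reporter, which suggests the plasmid was used to supply the kinase in such assays.
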