Features (pLannotate 1.2.2; 21 found; start..end, strand, type, name):
     28..80      -  misc_feature   bom (fragment): basis of mobility region from pBR322
    235..614     +  enhancer       CMV enhancer: human cytomegalovirus immediate early enhancer
    615..818     +  promoter       CMV promoter: human cytomegalovirus (CMV) immediate early promoter
    814..847     +  LTR            5' LTR (truncated) (fragment): truncated 5' long terminal repeat (LTR) from HIV-1
    863..881     +  promoter       T7 promoter: promoter for bacteriophage T7 RNA polymerase
    962..3505    +  CDS            TYRO3: TYRO3_HUMAN - Also known as BYK, DTK, RSE, SKY, TIF. Experimental evidence at protein level: Swiss-Prot protein existence level 1. (Microbial infection) Acts as a receptor for Ebolavirus, possibly through GAS6 binding to phosphatidyl-serine at the surface of virion envelope. From Homo sapiens (Human).
   3581..3622    +  CDS            V5 tag: epitope tag from simian virus 5
   3678..3902    +  polyA_signal   bGH poly(A) signal: bovine growth hormone polyadenylation signal
   3906..3927    +  promoter       SV40 promoter (fragment): SV40 enhancer and early promoter
   3948..4376    +  rep_origin     f1 ori (sequence partly withheld): f1 bacteriophage origin of replication; arrow indicates direction of (+) strand synthesis
   4390..4719    +  promoter       SV40 promoter: SV40 enhancer and early promoter
   4786..5577    +  CDS            neo: KKA2_KLEPN - Also known as kan, nptII. Experimental evidence at protein level: Swiss-Prot protein existence level 1. Resistance to kanamycin, neomycin, paromomycin, ribostamycin, butirosin and gentamicin B. From Klebsiella pneumoniae.
   5603..5761    +  CDS            ble (fragment): BLE_KLEPN - Experimental evidence at protein level: Swiss-Prot protein existence level 1. Binding protein with a strong affinity to the bleomycin family of antibiotics. Binds to CL990; an antimitotic-antibiotic compound. From Klebsiella pneumoniae.
   5756..5877    +  polyA_signal   SV40 poly(A) signal: SV40 polyadenylation signal
   5950..5966    -  protein_bind   lac operator: The lac repressor binds to the lac operator to inhibit transcription in E. coli. This inhibition can be relieved by adding lactose or isopropyl-β-D-thiogalactopyranoside (IPTG). lac repressor encoded by lacI
   5974..6004    -  promoter       lac promoter: promoter for the E. coli lac operon
   6019..6040    -  protein_bind   CAP binding site: CAP binding activates transcription in the presence of cAMP. E. coli catabolite activator protein
   6053..6145    -  CDS            lacI (fragment): lac repressor; lacI; The lac repressor binds to the lac operator to inhibit transcription in E. coli. This inhibition can be relieved by adding lactose or isopropyl-β-D-thiogalactopyranoside (IPTG).
   6328..6916    -  rep_origin     ori: high-copy-number ColE1/pMB1/pBR322/pUC origin of replication
   7087..7947    -  CDS            AmpR: β-lactamase; bla; confers resistance to ampicillin, carbenicillin, and related antibiotics
   7948..8052    -  promoter       AmpR promoter: bla
>Addgene plasmid #200118 | pcDNA3.1-TYRO3-V5/HIS | addgene full sequence | sequence record 393576 | Addgene NGS Result
GACGGATCGGGAGATCTCCCGATCCCCTATGGTGCACTCTCAGTACAATCTGCTCTGATGCCGCATAGTT
AAGCCAGTATCTGCTCCCTGCTTGTGTGTTGGAGGTCGCTGAGTAGTGCGCGAGCAAAATTTAAGCTACA
ACAAGGCAAGGCTTGACCGACAATTGCATGAAGAATCTGCTTAGGGTTAGGCGTTTTGCGCTGCTTCGCG
ATGTACGGGCCAGATATACGCGTTGACATTGATTATTGACTAGTTATTAATAGTAATCAATTACGGGGTC
ATTAGTTCATAGCCCATATATGGAGTTCCGCGTTACATAACTTACGGTAAATGGCCCGCCTGGCTGACCG
CCCAACGACCCCCGCCCATTGACGTCAATAATGACGTATGTTCCCATAGTAACGCCAATAGGGACTTTCC
ATTGACGTCAATGGGTGGAGTATTTACGGTAAACTGCCCACTTGGCAGTACATCAAGTGTATCATATGCC
AAGTACGCCCCCTATTGACGTCAATGACGGTAAATGGCCCGCCTGGCATTATGCCCAGTACATGACCTTA
TGGGACTTTCCTACTTGGCAGTACATCTACGTATTAGTCATCGCTATTACCATGGTGATGCGGTTTTGGC
AGTACATCAATGGGCGTGGATAGCGGTTTGACTCACGGGGATTTCCAAGTCTCCACCCCATTGACGTCAA
TGGGAGTTTGTTTTGGCACCAAAATCAACGGGACTTTCCAAAATGTCGTAACAACTCCGCCCCATTGACG
CAAATGGGCGGTAGGCGTGTACGGTGGGAGGTCTATATAAGCAGAGCTCTCTGGCTAACTAGAGAACCCA
CTGCTTACTGGCTTATCGAAATTAATACGACTCACTATAGGGAGACCCAAGCTGGCTAGTTAAGCTTGGT
ACCGAGCTCGGATCCAGTACCCTTCACCATGGCGCTGAGGCGGAGCATGGGGCGGCAGCGGCGGGAGCCC
CGGTGAAGCTGACAGTGTCTCAGGGGCAGCCGGTGAAGCTCAACTGCAGTGTGGAGGGGATGGAGGAGCC
TGACATCCAGTGGGTGAAGGATGGGGCTGTGGTCCAGAACTTGGACCAGTTGTACATCCCAGTCAGCGAG
CAGCACTGGATCGGCTTCCTCAGCCTGAAGTCAGTGGAGCGCTCTGACGCCGGCCGGTACTGGTGCCAGG
TGGAGGATGGGGGTGAAACCGAGATCTCCCAGCCAGTGTGGCTCACGGTAGAAGGTGTGCCATTTTTCAC
AGTGGAGCCAAAAGATCTGGCAGTGCCACCCAATGCCCCTTTCCAACTGTCTTGTGAGGCTGTGGGTCCC
CCTGAACCTGTTACCATTGTCTGGTGGAGAGGAACTACGAAGATCGGGGGACCCGCTCCCTCTCCATCTG
TTTTAAATGTAACAGGGGTGACCCAGAGCACCATGTTTTCCTGTGAAGCTCACAACCTAAAAGGCCTGGC
CTCTTCTCGCACAGCCACTGTTCACCTTCAAGCACTGCCTGCAGCCCCCTTCAACATCACCGTGACAAAG
CTTTCCAGCAGCAACGCTAGTGTGGCCTGGATGCCAGGTGCCGATGGCCGAGCTCTGCTACAGTCCTGTA
CAGTTCAGGTGACACAGGCCCCAGGAGGCTGGGAAGTCCTGGCTGTTGTGGTCCCTGTGCCCCCCTTTAC
CTGCCTGCTCCGGGACCTGGTGCCTGCCACCAACTACAGCCTCAGGGTGCGCTGTGCCAATGCCTTGGGG
CCCTCTCCCTATGCTGACTGGGTGCCCTTTCAGACCAAGGGTCTAGCCCCAGCCAGCGCTCCCCAAAACC
TCCATGCCATCCGCACAGATTCAGGCCTCATCTTGGAGTGGGAAGAAGTGATCCCCGAGGCCCCTTTGGA
AGGCCCCCTGGGACCCTACAAACTGTCCTGGGTTCAAGACAATGGAACCCAGGATGAGCTGACAGTGGAG
GGGACCAGGGCCAATTTGACAGGCTGGGATCCCCAAAAGGACCTGATCGTACGTGTGTGCGTCTCCAATG
CAGTTGGCTGTGGACCCTGGAGTCAGCCACTGGTGGTCTCTTCTCATGACCGTGCAGGCCAGCAGGGCCC
TCCTCACAGCCGCACATCCTGGGTACCTGTGGTCCTTGGTGTGCTAACGGCCCTGGTGACGGCTGCTGCC
CTGGCCCTCATCCTGCTTCGAAAGAGACGGAAAGAGACGCGGTTTGGGCAAGCCTTTGACAGTGTCATGG
CCCGGGGAGAGCCAGCCGTTCACTTCCGGGCAGCCCGGTCCTTCAATCGAGAAAGGCCCGAGCGCATCGA
GGCCACATTGGACAGCTTGGGCATCAGCGATGAACTAAAGGAAAAACTGGAGGATGTGCTCATCCCAGAG
CAGCAGTTCACCCTGGGCCGGATGTTGGGCAAAGGAGAGTTTGGTTCAGTGCGGGAGGCCCAGCTGAAGC
AAGAGGATGGCTCCTTTGTGAAAGTGGCTGTGAAGATGCTGAAAGCTGACATCATTGCCTCAAGCGACAT
TGAAGAGTTCCTCAGGGAAGCAGCTTGCATGAAGGAGTTTGACCATCCACACGTGGCCAAACTTGTTGGG
GTAAGCCTCCGGAGCAGGGCTAAAGGCCGTCTCCCCATCCCCATGGTCATCTTGCCCTTCATGAAGCATG
GGGACCTGCATGCCTTCCTGCTCGCCTCCCGGATTGGGGAGAACCCCTTTAACCTACCCCTCCAGACCCT
GATCCGGTTCATGGTGGACATTGCCTGCGGCATGGAGTACCTGAGCTCTCGGAACTTCATCCACCGAGAC
CTGGCTGCTCGGAATTGCATGCTGGCAGAGGACATGACAGTGTGTGTGGCTGACTTCGGACTCTCCCGGA
AGATCTACAGTGGGGACTACTATCGTCAAGGCTGTGCCTCCAAACTGCCTGTCAAGTGGCTGGCCCTGGA
GAGCCTGGCCGACAACCTGTATACTGTGCAGAGTGACGTGTGGGCGTTCGGGGTGACCATGTGGGAGATC
ATGACACGTGGGCAGACGCCATATGCTGGCATCGAAAACGCTGAGATTTACAACTACCTCATTGGCGGGA
ACCGCCTGAAACAGCCTCCGGAGTGTATGGAGGACGTGTATGATCTCATGTACCAGTGCTGGAGTGCTGA
CCCCAAGCAGCGCCCGAGCTTTACTTGTCTGCGAATGGAACTGGAGAACATCTTGGGCCAGCTGTCTGTG
CTATCTGCCAGCCAGGACCCCTTATACATCAACATCGAGAGAGCTGAGGAGCCCACTGCGGGAGGCAGCC
TGGAGCTACCTGGCAGGGATCAGCCCTACAGTGGGGCTGGGGATGGCAGTGGCATGGGGGCAGTGGGTGG
CACTCCCAGTGACTGTCGGTACATACTCACCCCCGGAGGGCTGGCTGAGCAGCCAGGGCAGGCAGAGCAC
CAGCCAGAGAGTCCCCTCAATGAGACACAGAGGCTTTTGCTGCTGCAGCAAGGGCTACTGCCACACAGTA
GCTGTAAGAAGGGTCAAGACAATTCTGCAGATATCCAGCACAGTGGCGGCCGCTCGAGTCTAGAGGGCCC
GCGGTTCGAAGGTAAGCCTATCCCTAACCCTCTCCTCGGTCTCGATTCTACGCGTACCGGTCATCATCAC
CATCACCATTGAGTTTAAACCCGCTGATCAGCCTCGACTGTGCCTTCTAGTTGCCAGCCATCTGTTGTTT
GCCCCTCCCCCGTGCCTTCCTTGACCCTGGAAGGTGCCACTCCCACTGTCCTTTCCTAATAAAATGAGGA
AATTGCATCGCATTGTCTGAGTAGGTGTCATTCTATTCTGGGGGGTGGGGTGGGGCAGGACAGCAAGGGG
GAGGATTGGGAAGACAATAGCAGGCATGCTGGGGATGCGGTGGGCTCTATGGCTTCTGAGGCGGAAAGAA
CCAGCTGGGGCTCTAGGGGGTATCCCC
[124 nt withheld, positions 3948-4071]
C
[91 nt withheld, positions 4073-4163]
A
[49 nt withheld, positions 4165-4213]
CCTTTGACGTTGGAGTCCACGTTCTTT
[37 nt withheld, positions 4241-4277]
ACCCTATCTCGGTCTATTCTTTTGATTTATAAGGGATTTTGCCGATTTCGGCCTATTGGTTAAAAAATGA
GCTGATTTAACAAAAATTTAACGCGAATTAATTCTGTGGAATGTGTGTCAGTTAGGGTGTGGAAAGTCCC
CAGGCTCCCCAGCAGGCAGAAGTATGCAAAGCATGCATCTCAATTAGTCAGCAACCAGGTGTGGAAAGTC
CCCAGGCTCCCCAGCAGGCAGAAGTATGCAAAGCATGCATCTCAATTAGTCAGCAACCATAGTCCCGCCC
CTAACTCCGCCCATCCCGCCCCTAACTCCGCCCAGTTCCGCCCATTCTCCGCCCCATGGCTGACTAATTT
TTTTTATTTATGCAGAGGCCGAGGCCGCCTCTGCCTCTGAGCTATTCCAGAAGTAGTGAGGAGGCTTTTT
TGGAGGCCTAGGCTTTTGCAAAAAGCTCCCGGGAGCTTGTATATCCATTTTCGGATCTGATCAAGAGACA
GGATGAGGATCGTTTCGCATGATTGAACAAGATGGATTGCACGCAGGTTCTCCGGCCGCTTGGGTGGAGA
GGCTATTCGGCTATGACTGGGCACAACAGACAATCGGCTGCTCTGATGCCGCCGTGTTCCGGCTGTCAGC
GCAGGGGCGCCCGGTTCTTTTTGTCAAGACCGACCTGTCCGGTGCCCTGAATGAACTGCAGGACGAGGCA
GCGCGGCTATCGTGGCTGGCCACGACGGGCGTTCCTTGCGCAGCTGTGCTCGACGTTGTCACTGAAGCGG
GAAGGGACTGGCTGCTATTGGGCGAAGTGCCGGGGCAGGATCTCCTGTCATCTCACCTTGCTCCTGCCGA
GAAAGTATCCATCATGGCTGATGCAATGCGGCGGCTGCATACGCTTGATCCGGCTACCTGCCCATTCGAC
CACCAAGCGAAACATCGCATCGAGCGAGCACGTACTCGGATGGAAGCCGGTCTTGTCGATCAGGATGATC
TGGACGAAGAGCATCAGGGGCTCGCGCCAGCCGAACTGTTCGCCAGGCTCAAGGCGCGCATGCCCGACGG
CGAGGATCTCGTCGTGACCCATGGCGATGCCTGCTTGCCGAATATCATGGTGGAAAATGGCCGCTTTTCT
GGATTCATCGACTGTGGCCGGCTGGGTGTGGCGGACCGCTATCAGGACATAGCGTTGGCTACCCGTGATA
TTGCTGAAGAGCTTGGCGGCGAATGGGCTGACCGCTTCCTCGTGCTTTACGGTATCGCCGCTCCCGATTC
GCAGCGCATCGCCTTCTATCGCCTTCTTGACGAGTTCTTCTGAGCGGGACTCTGGGGTTCGCGAAATGAC
CGACCAAGCGACGCCCAACCTGCCATCACGAGATTTCGATTCCACCGCCGCCTTCTATGAAAGGTTGGGC
TTCGGAATCGTTTTCCGGGACGCCGGCTGGATGATCCTCCAGCGCGGGGATCTCATGCTGGAGTTCTTCG
CCCACCCCAACTTGTTTATTGCAGCTTATAATGGTTACAAATAAAGCAATAGCATCACAAATTTCACAAA
TAAAGCATTTTTTTCACTGCATTCTAGTTGTGGTTTGTCCAAACTCATCAATGTATCTTATCATGTCTGT
ATACCGTCGACCTCTAGCTAGAGCTTGGCGTAATCATGGTCATAGCTGTTTCCTGTGTGAAATTGTTATC
CGCTCACAATTCCACACAACATACGAGCCGGAAGCATAAAGTGTAAAGCCTGGGGTGCCTAATGAGTGAG
CTAACTCACATTAATTGCGTTGCGCTCACTGCCCGCTTTCCAGTCGGGAAACCTGTCGTGCCAGCTGCAT
TAATGAATCGGCCAACGCGCGGGGAGAGGCGGTTTGCGTATTGGGCGCTCTTCCGCTTCCTCGCTCACTG
ACTCGCTGCGCTCGGTCGTTCGGCTGCGGCGAGCGGTATCAGCTCACTCAAAGGCGGTAATACGGTTATC
CACAGAATCAGGGGATAACGCAGGAAAGAACATGTGAGCAAAAGGCCAGCAAAAGGCCAGGAACCGTAAA
AAGGCCGCGTTGCTGGCGTTTTTCCATAGGCTCCGCCCCCCTGACGAGCATCACAAAAATCGACGCTCAA
GTCAGAGGTGGCGAAACCCGACAGGACTATAAAGATACCAGGCGTTTCCCCCTGGAAGCTCCCTCGTGCG
CTCTCCTGTTCCGACCCTGCCGCTTACCGGATACCTGTCCGCCTTTCTCCCTTCGGGAAGCGTGGCGCTT
TCTCATAGCTCACGCTGTAGGTATCTCAGTTCGGTGTAGGTCGTTCGCTCCAAGCTGGGCTGTGTGCACG
AACCCCCCGTTCAGCCCGACCGCTGCGCCTTATCCGGTAACTATCGTCTTGAGTCCAACCCGGTAAGACA
CGACTTATCGCCACTGGCAGCAGCCACTGGTAACAGGATTAGCAGAGCGAGGTATGTAGGCGGTGCTACA
GAGTTCTTGAAGTGGTGGCCTAACTACGGCTACACTAGAAGAACAGTATTTGGTATCTGCGCTCTGCTGA
AGCCAGTTACCTTCGGAAAAAGAGTTGGTAGCTCTTGATCCGGCAAACAAACCACCGCTGGTAGCGGTGG
TTTTTTTGTTTGCAAGCAGCAGATTACGCGCAGAAAAAAAGGATCTCAAGAAGATCCTTTGATCTTTTCT
ACGGGGTCTGACGCTCAGTGGAACGAAAACTCACGTTAAGGGATTTTGGTCATGAGATTATCAAAAAGGA
TCTTCACCTAGATCCTTTTAAATTAAAAATGAAGTTTTAAATCAATCTAAAGTATATATGAGTAAACTTG
GTCTGACAGTTACCAATGCTTAATCAGTGAGGCACCTATCTCAGCGATCTGTCTATTTCGTTCATCCATA
GTTGCCTGACTCCCCGTCGTGTAGATAACTACGATACGGGAGGGCTTACCATCTGGCCCCAGTGCTGCAA
TGATACCGCGAGACCCACGCTCACCGGCTCCAGATTTATCAGCAATAAACCAGCCAGCCGGAAGGGCCGA
GCGCAGAAGTGGTCCTGCAACTTTATCCGCCTCCATCCAGTCTATTAATTGTTGCCGGGAAGCTAGAGTA
AGTAGTTCGCCAGTTAATAGTTTGCGCAACGTTGTTGCCATTGCTACAGGCATCGTGGTGTCACGCTCGT
CGTTTGGTATGGCTTCATTCAGCTCCGGTTCCCAACGATCAAGGCGAGTTACATGATCCCCCATGTTGTG
CAAAAAAGCGGTTAGCTCCTTCGGTCCTCCGATCGTTGTCAGAAGTAAGTTGGCCGCAGTGTTATCACTC
ATGGTTATGGCAGCACTGCATAATTCTCTTACTGTCATGCCATCCGTAAGATGCTTTTCTGTGACTGGTG
AGTACTCAACCAAGTCATTCTGAGAATAGTGTATGCGGCGACCGAGTTGCTCTTGCCCGGCGTCAATACG
GGATAATACCGCGCCACATAGCAGAACTTTAAAAGTGCTCATCATTGGAAAACGTTCTTCGGGGCGAAAA
CTCTCAAGGATCTTACCGCTGTTGAGATCCAGTTCGATGTAACCCACTCGTGCACCCAACTGATCTTCAG
CATCTTTTACTTTCACCAGCGTTTCTGGGTGAGCAAAAACAGGAAGGCAAAATGCCGCAAAAAAGGGAAT
AAGGGCGACACGGAAATGTTGAATACTCATACTCTTCCTTTTTCAATATTATTGAAGCATTTATCAGGGT
TATTGTCTCATGAGCGGATACATATTTGAATGTATTTAGAAAAATAAACAAATAGGGGTTCCGCGCACAT
TTCCCCGAAAAGTGCCACCTGACGTC
